LOCUS       Exported 8750 bp ds-DNA circular SYN 13-MAY-2021
DEFINITION  Mammalian expression plasmid for SARS-CoV-2 helicase.
ACCESSION   .
VERSION     .
KEYWORDS    pGBW-m4133203
SOURCE      synthetic DNA construct
  ORGANISM  synthetic DNA construct
REFERENCE   1 (bases 1 to 8750)
  TITLE     SARS-CoV-2 protein Mammalian expression constructs, tagged, for
            protein expression and/or purification
REFERENCE   2 (bases 1 to 8750)
  AUTHORS   .
  TITLE     Direct Submission
  JOURNAL   Exported May 13, 2021 from SnapGene Server 1.1.58
            http://www.snapgene.com
FEATURES             Location/Qualifiers
     source          1..8750
                     /organism="synthetic DNA construct"
                     /mol_type="other DNA"
     CDS             1811..1831
                     /codon_start=1
                     /product="tobacco etch virus (TEV) protease recognition and
                     cleavage site"
                     /label=TEV site
                     /translation="ENLYFQS"
     CDS             2180..2197
                     /codon_start=1
                     /product="6xHis affinity tag"
                     /label=6xHis
                     /translation="HHHHHH"
     polyA_signal    2290..2411
                     /label=SV40 poly(A) signal
                     /note="SV40 polyadenylation signal"
     primer_bind     complement(2301..2320)
                     /label=EBV-rev
                     /note="SV40 polyA terminator, reverse primer"
     primer_bind     2355..2374
                     /label=SV40pA-R
                     /note="SV40 polyA, reverse primer"
     terminator      2526..2572
                     /label=T7 terminator
                     /note="transcription terminator for bacteriophage T7 RNA
                     polymerase"
     terminator      2602..2738
                     /label=rrnG terminator
                     /note="transcription terminator from the E. coli ribosomal
                     RNA rrnG operon (Albrechtsen et al., 1991)"
     misc_feature    2783..2854
                     /label=3' beta-globin insulator
                     /note="insulator downstream of the human beta-globin locus
                     (Farrell et al., 2002)"
     rep_origin      complement(3080..3668)
                     /direction=LEFT
                     /label=ori
                     /note="high-copy-number ColE1/pMB1/pBR322/pUC origin of
                     replication"
     primer_bind     complement(3160..3179)
                     /label=pBR322ori-F
                     /note="pBR322 origin, forward primer"
     promoter        4168..5377
                     /label=UbC promoter
                     /note="human ubiquitin C promoter"
     primer_bind     5214..5233
                     /label=hUBCpro-F
                     /note="Human Ubiquitin C (UbC) promoter, forward primer"
     CDS             5381..6409
                     /codon_start=1
                     /gene="aph(4)-Ia"
                     /product="aminoglycoside phosphotransferase from E. coli"
                     /label=HygR
                     /note="confers resistance to hygromycin"
                     /translation="MGKKPELTATSVEKFLIEKFDSVSDLMQLSEGEESRAFSFDVGGR
                     GYVLRVNSCADGFYKDRYVYRHFASAALPIPEVLDIGEFSESLTYCISRRAQGVTLQDL
                     PETELPAVLQPVAEAMDAIAAADLSQTSGFGPFGPQGIGQYTTWRDFICAIADPHVYHW
                     QTVMDDTVSASVAQALDELMLWAEDCPEVRHLVHADFGSNNVLTDNGRITAVIDWSEAM
                     FGDSQYEVANIFFWRPWLACMEQQTRYFERRHPELAGSPRLRAYMLRIGLDQLYQSLVD
                     GNFDDAAWAQGRCDAIVRSGAGTVGRTQIARRSAAVWTDGCVEVLADSGNRRPSTRPRA
                     KE"
     polyA_signal    6436..6484
                     /note="synthetic polyadenylation signal"
     CDS             6750..7610
                     /codon_start=1
                     /gene="bla"
                     /product="beta-lactamase"
                     /label=AmpR
                     /note="confers resistance to ampicillin, carbenicillin, and
                     related antibiotics"
                     /translation="MSIQHFRVALIPFFAAFCLPVFAHPETLVKVKDAEDQLGARVGYI
                     ELDLNSGKILESFRPEERFPMMSTFKVLLCGAVLSRIDAGQEQLGRRIHYSQNDLVEYS
                     PVTEKHLTDGMTVRELCSAAITMSDNTAANLLLTTIGGPKELTAFLHNMGDHVTRLDRW
                     EPELNEAIPNDERDTTMPVAMATTLRKLLTGELLTLASRQQLIDWMEADKVAGPLLRSA
                     LPAGWFIADKSGAGERGSRGIIAALGPDGKPSRIVVIYTTGSQATMDERNRQIAEIGAS
                     LIKHW"
     primer_bind     complement(6968..6987)
                     /label=Amp-R
                     /note="Ampicillin resistance gene, reverse primer"
     terminator      7623..7759
                     /label=rrnG terminator
                     /note="transcription terminator from the E. coli ribosomal
                     RNA rrnG operon (Albrechtsen et al., 1991)"
     misc_feature    7904..7975
                     /label=5' beta-globin insulator
                     /note="insulator upstream of the human beta-globin locus
                     (Farrell et al., 2002)"
     terminator      7980..8026
                     /label=T7 terminator
                     /note="transcription terminator for bacteriophage T7 RNA
                     polymerase"
     polyA_signal    8044..8092
                     /note="synthetic polyadenylation signal"
     enhancer        8173..8476
                     /label=CMV enhancer
                     /note="human cytomegalovirus immediate early enhancer"
     promoter        8478..8680
                     /label=CMV promoter
                     /note="human cytomegalovirus (CMV) immediate early
                     promoter"
     primer_bind     8631..8651
                     /label=CMV-F
                     /note="Human CMV immediate early promoter, forward primer"
     regulatory      8749..8
                     /regulatory_class="other"
                     /note="vertebrate consensus sequence for strong initiation
                     of translation (Kozak, 1987)"
ORIGIN
        1 caccatggcg gtgggggctt gcgtactatg taacagccag acgtcattgc gctgcggtgc
       61 atgtataaga aggccgtttc tgtgttgcaa atgctgctac gatcatgtta tttcgacttc
      121 tcacaagctt gtgctcagtg tcaatcctta tgtgtgtaat gcccccggat gcgacgtcac
      181 agatgttacc caactgtacc tgggcggcat gtcctattat tgtaagagcc acaaaccacc
      241 aatctccttc cccctgtgcg ccaacggaca ggtgtttggg ctctacaaaa acacatgtgt
      301 gggatctgac aatgtcaccg acttcaacgc tatcgccaca tgcgattgga ctaatgcagg
      361 cgactacatt ttagccaaca cctgtaccga acggctgaag ttatttgcgg ctgagactct
      421 aaaggcaact gaggaaacct tcaaactttc atatggtatc gccacggtac gtgaggtgtt
      481 gtctgatcga gaactgcatc tcagttggga ggtcgggaag cctagacctc cccttaatcg
      541 aaattacgtg ttcacaggtt atagggttac caagaacagc aaagtccaga tcggcgaata
      601 tacttttgag aagggagatt acggtgacgc cgtagtgtat cgtggcacaa caacatacaa
      661 actgaatgtt ggggattact tcgtgctgac gtcccacacc gttatgccgc tctcagctcc
      721 aactttggtt ccccaggaac attacgtgcg gattactgga ctctatccaa cgctaaacat
      781 aagcgacgag ttttccagca acgtggctaa ttaccaaaag gtcggcatgc agaagtactc
      841 cacccttcag ggtcctcctg ggactggcaa aagtcacttc gccatcggac tggcacttta
      901 ctatcccagt gcgcgcattg tatataccgc ctgctcacat gcggcagtgg acgccctgtg
      961 tgagaaggct ttaaagtatc tgccaataga caaatgctct cgcattatcc ctgccagggc
     1021 cagagtggag tgctttgata agtttaaagt gaactcgacc ctcgaacagt atgtcttctg
     1081 cacagttaac gcattgcccg aaacgaccgc cgatatagtt gtgttcgacg aaatctcaat
     1141 ggctaccaat tatgatctct ccgtcgtcaa tgcacggctg cgggccaaac actacgtcta
     1201 catcggggac cccgcgcagt taccagcacc gcgaacccta ctgactaagg gcacacttga
     1261 gccagagtac ttcaacagcg tatgtagact gatgaaaacc attggccctg atatgttcct
     1321 gggaacatgt cggaggtgcc ccgctgaaat agtggacacc gtttcagcac ttgtgtacga
     1381 caataagctc aaagcacaca aggataaatc cgcacaatgt tttaagatgt tttacaaagg
     1441 ggttattacc catgatgtgt ctagcgctat caatcgccct cagattggcg tggtgagaga
     1501 gtttttgacg cgaaatcccg cctggcgaaa ggccgtattc atcagtcctt acaactcgca
     1561 aaatgccgtc gctagtaaga ttttaggact ccctactcag acagttgata gctctcaagg
     1621 ttctgaatac gattatgtga tttttactca gactaccgaa acggcacatt cttgtaacgt
     1681 caaccgtttt aacgtggcca ttacaagggc caaggttggc atcttgtgta tcatgtcaga
     1741 ccgggacctg tatgataaac tgcaattcac atctttggag ataccgcgcc gcaatgtcgc
     1801 tacccttcag gaaaaccttt actttcagtc gatgagtgac aaaatcattc atctaaccga
     1861 tgactccttt gatacagacg tgttgaaggc cgatggtgcg atactggtag atttctgggc
     1921 tgaatggtgt ggcccgtgca agatgatcgc acccattctg gacgagatcg ccgacgagta
     1981 tcaaggaaaa ttaactgtcg ctaagcttaa tatagatcag aacccaggga cggcacctaa
     2041 atacggcatc aggggaatac ctaccctcct gctctttaag aatggggaag ttgccgcgac
     2101 aaaagtggga gccctgtcta agggccagct aaaagagttc ttggacgcta acctggcagg
     2161 ttcaggctcg gggcacatgc accatcacca tcaccatagc agcgggctcg tgccacgcgg
     2221 ctaaggatcc gcaggcctct gctagcttga ctgactgaga tacagcgtac cttcagctca
     2281 cagacatgat aagatacatt gatgagtttg gacaaaccac aactagaatg cagtgaaaaa
     2341 aatgctttat ttgtgaaatt tgtgatgcta ttgctttatt tgtaaccatt ataagctgca
     2401 ataaacaagt taacaacaac aattgcattc attttatgtt tcaggttcag ggggaggtgt
     2461 gggaggtttt ttaaagcaag taaaacctct acaaatgtgg tattggccca tctctatcgg
     2521 tatcgtagca taaccccttg gggcctctaa acgggtcttg aggggttttt tgtgcccctc
     2581 gggccggatt gctatctacc ggcattggcg cagaaaaaaa tgcctgatgc gacgctgcgc
     2641 gtcttatact cccacatatg ccagattcag caacggatac ggcttcccca acttgcccac
     2701 ttccatacgt gtcctcctta ccagaaattt atccttaagg tcgtcagcta tcctgcaggc
     2761 gatctctcga tttcgatcaa gacattcctt taatggtctt ttctggacac cactaggggt
     2821 cagaagtagt tcatcaaact ttcttccctc cctaatctca ttggttacct tgggctatcg
     2881 aaacttaatt aaccagtcaa gtcagctact tggcgagatc gacttgtctg ggtttcgact
     2941 acgctcagaa ttgcgtcagt caagttcgat ctggtccttg ctattgcacc cgttctccga
     3001 ttacgagttt catttaaatc atgtgagcaa aaggccagca aaaggccagg aaccgtaaaa
     3061 aggccgcgtt gctggcgttt ttccataggc tccgcccccc tgacgagcat cacaaaaatc
     3121 gacgctcaag tcagaggtgg cgaaacccga caggactata aagataccag gcgtttcccc
     3181 ctggaagctc cctcgtgcgc tctcctgttc cgaccctgcc gcttaccgga tacctgtccg
     3241 cctttctccc ttcgggaagc gtggcgcttt ctcatagctc acgctgtagg tatctcagtt
     3301 cggtgtaggt cgttcgctcc aagctgggct gtgtgcacga accccccgtt cagcccgacc
     3361 gctgcgcctt atccggtaac tatcgtcttg agtccaaccc ggtaagacac gacttatcgc
     3421 cactggcagc agccactggt aacaggatta gcagagcgag gtatgtaggc ggtgctacag
     3481 agttcttgaa gtggtggcct aactacggct acactagaag aacagtattt ggtatctgcg
     3541 ctctgctgaa gccagttacc ttcggaaaaa gagttggtag ctcttgatcc ggcaaacaaa
     3601 ccaccgctgg tagcggtggt ttttttgttt gcaagcagca gattacgcgc agaaaaaaag
     3661 gatctcaaga agatcctttg atcttttcta cggggtctga cgctcagtgg aacgaaaact
     3721 cacgttaagg gattttggtc atgagattat caaaaaggat cttcacctag atccttttaa
     3781 attaaaaatg aagttttaaa tcaatctaaa gtatatatga gtaaacttgg tctgacagtt
     3841 accaatgctt aatcagtgag gcacctatct cagcgatctg tctatttcgt tcatccatag
     3901 ttgcatttaa atttccgaac tctccaaggc cctcgtcgga aaatcttcaa acctttcgtc
     3961 cgatccatct tgcaggctac ctctcgaacg aactatcgca agtctcttgg ccggccttgc
     4021 gccttggcta ttgcttggca gcgcctatcg ccaggtatta ctccaatccc gaatatccga
     4081 gatcgggatc acccgagaga agttcaacct acatcctcaa tcccgatcta tccgagatcc
     4141 gaggaatatc gaaatcgggg cgcgcctggc ctccgcgccg ggttttggcg cctcccgcgg
     4201 gcgcccccct cgtcacggcg agcgctgcca cgtcagacga agggcgcagg agcgtcctga
     4261 tccttccgcc cggacgctca ggacagcggc ccgctgctca taagactcgg ccttagaacc
     4321 ccagtatcag cagaaggaca ttttaggacg ggacttgggt gactctaggg cactggtttt
     4381 ctttccagag agcggaacag gcgaggaaaa gtagtccctt ctcggcgatt ctgcggaggg
     4441 atctccgtgg ggcggtgaac gccgatgatt atataaggac gcgccgggtg tggcacagct
     4501 agttccgtcg cagccgggat ttgggtcgcg gttcttgttt gtggatcgct gtgatcgtca
     4561 cttggtgagt agcgggctgc tgggctggcc ggggctttcg tggccgccgg gccgctcggt
     4621 gggacggaag cgtgtggaga gaccgccaag ggctgtagtc tgggtccgcg agcaaggttg
     4681 ccctgaactg ggggttgggg ggagcgcagc aaaatggcgg ctgttcccga gtcttgaatg
     4741 gaagacgctt gtgaggcggg ctgtgaggtc gttgaaacaa ggtggggggc atggtgggcg
     4801 gcaagaaccc aaggtcttga gcccttcgct aatgcgggaa agctcttatt cgggtgagat
     4861 gggctgggca ccatctgggg accctgacgt gaagtttgtc actgactgga gaactcggtt
     4921 tgtcgtctgt tgcgggggcg gcagttatgg cggtgccgtt gggcagtgca cccgtacctt
     4981 tgggagcgcg cgccctcgtc gtgtcgtgac gtcacccgtt ctgttggctt ataatgcagg
     5041 gtggggccac ctgccggtag gtgtgcggta ggcttttctc cgtcgcagga cgcagggttc
     5101 gggcctaggg taggctctcc tgaatcgaca ggcgccggac ctctggtgag gggagggata
     5161 agtgaggcgt cagtttcttt ggtcggtttt atgtacctat cttcttaagt agctgaagct
     5221 ccggttttga actatgcgct cggggttggc gagtgtgttt tgtgaagttt tttaggcacc
     5281 ttttgaaatg taatcatttg ggtcaatatg taattttcag tgttagactt gtaaattgtc
     5341 cgctaaattc tggccgtttt tggctttttt gttagacaac atgggtaaaa agcctgaact
     5401 caccgcgacg tctgtcgaga agtttctgat cgaaaagttc gacagcgtct ccgacctgat
     5461 gcagctctcg gagggcgaag aatctcgtgc tttcagcttc gatgtaggag ggcgtggata
     5521 tgtcctgcgg gtaaatagct gcgccgatgg tttctacaaa gatcgttatg tttatcggca
     5581 ctttgcatcc gccgcgctcc cgattccgga agtgcttgac attggggagt tcagcgagag
     5641 cctgacctat tgcatctccc gccgtgcaca gggtgtcacg ttgcaagacc tgcctgaaac
     5701 cgaactgccc gctgttctgc agccggtcgc ggaggcaatg gatgccatcg ctgccgccga
     5761 tcttagccag acgagcgggt tcggcccatt cggaccgcaa ggaatcggtc aatacactac
     5821 atggcgtgat ttcatatgcg cgattgctga tccccatgtg tatcactggc aaactgtgat
     5881 ggacgacacc gtcagtgcgt ccgtcgcgca ggctctcgat gagctgatgc tttgggccga
     5941 ggactgcccc gaagtccggc acctcgtgca cgcggatttc ggctccaaca atgtcctgac
     6001 ggacaatggc cgcataacag cggtcattga ctggagcgag gcgatgttcg gggattccca
     6061 atacgaggtc gccaacatct tcttctggag gccgtggttg gcttgtatgg agcagcagac
     6121 gcgctacttc gagcggaggc atccggagct tgcaggatcg ccccggctcc gggcgtatat
     6181 gctccgcatt ggtcttgacc aactctatca gagcttggtt gacggcaatt tcgatgatgc
     6241 agcttgggcg cagggtcgat gcgacgcaat cgtccgatcc ggagccggga ctgtcgggcg
     6301 tacacaaatc gcccgcagaa gcgccgccgt ctggaccgat ggctgtgtag aagtactcgc
     6361 cgatagtgga aaccgacgcc ccagcactcg tccgagggca aaggaataag ctagtatgta
     6421 agcctagtct tagataataa aatcgctatc catcgaagat ggatgtgtgt tggttttttg
     6481 tgtgtgtaac gctaggcgcg cctggtgtac cgagaacgat cctctcagtg cgagtctcga
     6541 cgatccatat cgttgcttgg cagtcagcca gtcggaatcc agcttgggac ccaggaagtc
     6601 caatcgtcag atattgtact caagcctggt cacggcagcg taccgatctg tttaaaccta
     6661 gatattgata gtctgatcgg tcaacgtata atcgagtcct agcttttgca aacatctatc
     6721 aagagacagg atcagcagga ggctttcgca tgagtattca acatttccgt gtcgccctta
     6781 ttcccttttt tgcggcattt tgccttcctg tttttgctca cccagaaacg ctggtgaaag
     6841 taaaagatgc tgaagatcag ttgggtgcgc gagtgggtta catcgaactg gatctcaaca
     6901 gcggtaagat ccttgagagt tttcgccccg aagaacgctt tccaatgatg agcactttta
     6961 aagttctgct atgtggcgcg gtattatccc gtattgacgc cgggcaagag caactcggtc
     7021 gccgcataca ctattctcag aatgacttgg ttgagtattc accagtcaca gaaaagcatc
     7081 ttacggatgg catgacagta agagaattat gcagtgctgc cataaccatg agtgataaca
     7141 ctgcggccaa cttacttctg acaacgattg gaggaccgaa ggagctaacc gcttttttgc
     7201 acaacatggg ggatcatgta actcgccttg atcgttggga accggagctg aatgaagcca
     7261 taccaaacga cgagcgtgac accacgatgc ctgtagcaat ggcaacaacc ttgcgtaaac
     7321 tattaactgg cgaactactt actctagctt cccggcaaca gttgatagac tggatggagg
     7381 cggataaagt tgcaggacca cttctgcgct cggcccttcc ggctggctgg tttattgctg
     7441 ataaatctgg agccggtgag cgtgggtctc gcggtatcat tgcagcactg gggccagatg
     7501 gtaagccctc ccgtatcgta gttatctaca cgacggggag tcaggcaact atggatgaac
     7561 gaaatagaca gatcgctgag ataggtgcct cactgattaa gcattggtaa ccgattctag
     7621 gtgcattggc gcagaaaaaa atgcctgatg cgacgctgcg cgtcttatac tcccacatat
     7681 gccagattca gcaacggata cggcttcccc aacttgccca cttccatacg tgtcctcctt
     7741 accagaaatt tatccttaag atcgtttaaa ctcgactctg gctctatcga atctccgtcg
     7801 tttcgagctt acgcgaacag ccgtggcgct catttgctcg tcgggcatcg aatctcgtca
     7861 gctatcgtca gcttaccttt ttggcagcga tcgcggctcc cgacatcttg gaccattagc
     7921 tccacaggta tcttcttccc tctagtggtc ataacagcag cttcagctac ctctcaattc
     7981 aaaaaacccc tcaagacccg tttagaggcc ccaaggggtt atgctatcaa tcgttgcgtt
     8041 acacacacaa aaaaccaaca cacatccatc ttcgatggat agcgatttta ttatctaact
     8101 gctgatcgag tgtagccaga tctagtaatc aattacgggg tcattagttc atagcccata
     8161 tatggagttc cgcgttacat aacttacggt aaatggcccg cctggctgac cgcccaacga
     8221 cccccgccca ttgacgtcaa taatgacgta tgttcccata gtaacgccaa tagggacttt
     8281 ccattgacgt caatgggtgg agtatttacg gtaaactgcc cacttggcag tacatcaagt
     8341 gtatcatatg ccaagtacgc cccctattga cgtcaatgac ggtaaatggc ccgcctggca
     8401 ttatgcccag tacatgacct tatgggactt tcctacttgg cagtacatct acgtattagt
     8461 catcgctatt accatgctga tgcggttttg gcagtacatc aatgggcgtg gatagcggtt
     8521 tgactcacgg ggatttccaa gtctccaccc cattgacgtc aatgggagtt tgttttggca
     8581 ccaaaatcaa cgggactttc caaaatgtcg taacaactcc gccccattga cgcaaatggg
     8641 cggtaggcgt gtacggtggg aggtctatat aagcagagct ggtttagtga accgtcagat
     8701 cagatctttg tcgatcctac catccactcg acacacccgc cagcggccgc
//
