[The description below was written by a language model from this plasmid's Addgene catalogue record and the feature table of its GenBank file.]
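Description:
pGBW-m4133203 is a mammalian expression plasmid for the SARS-CoV-2 helicase (nsp13, a mature product of the ORF1ab polyprotein), built on the pTwist_CMV_Hygro_6 backbone and totalling 8750 bp in the held sequence record. It is propagated in E. coli through a high-copy ColE1/pUC-type origin with ampicillin selection (AmpR, beta-lactamase). A separate cassette, in which the human ubiquitin C promoter drives the hygromycin phosphotransferase gene followed by a synthetic poly(A) signal, allows hygromycin selection of transfected mammalian cells.

The wild-type helicase coding sequence, about 1.8 kb, is placed under the CMV immediate-early enhancer and promoter, with a Kozak consensus spanning the plasmid's numbering origin to support efficient translation initiation. The insert itself is not annotated as a feature in the table, but its position can be inferred from the gap between the Kozak sequence and the TEV protease recognition site that follows. The catalogue describes a cleavable C-terminal TEV–thioredoxin (TRX) tag carried by the backbone. The feature table additionally shows a 6xHis tag downstream of the TEV site, while TRX is not annotated and presumably occupies the interval between them. This arrangement would let the fusion be captured by affinity purification and the tag then removed with TEV protease. Transcription ends at an SV40 poly(A) signal. The expression unit is flanked by T7 and rrnG terminators and by 5' and 3' beta-globin insulator elements, which help isolate it from neighbouring transcription. The construct belongs to a set of tagged SARS-CoV-2 protein vectors intended for protein expression and/or purification in mammalian cells.
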