Addgene plasmid #152407: pGBW-m4133203
Purpose: Mammalian expression plasmid for SARS-CoV-2 helicase
Depositing lab: Ginkgo Bioworks & Benjie Chen. Depositing organization: Ginkgo Bioworks.
Backbone
  Vector backbone: pTwist_CMV_Hygro_6
  Backbone size w/o insert (bp): 6525
  Vector type: Mammalian Expression
  Selectable markers: Hygromycin
Growth in bacteria
  Bacterial resistance: Ampicillin, 100 μg/mL
  Growth temperature: 37°C
  Growth strain: DH5alpha
  Copy number: High Copy
Gene/Insert
  Gene/Insert name: SARS-CoV-2 helicase (alt name: nsp13)
  Species: Severe acute respiratory syndrome coronavirus 2
  Insert size (bp): 1802
  Mutation: wt
  Entrez Gene: ORF1ab (a.k.a. GU280_gp01)
  Promoter: CMV
  Tag / fusion protein: Cleavable TEV;TRX (C terminal on backbone)
  Cloning method: Unknown
Resource information
  A portion of this plasmid was derived from a plasmid made by: GinkgoBioworks
Depositor comments: NCBI reference sequence: YP_009725308.1
How to cite: pGBW-m4133203 was a gift from Ginkgo Bioworks & Benjie Chen (Addgene plasmid # 152407 ; http://n2t.net/addgene:152407 ; RRID:Addgene_152407)
